>Addgene plasmid #29524 | pET23b-proMMP-7 | addgene partial sequence | sequence record 34948 | 29524 with T7
TTTGTTTAACTTTAAGAAGGAGATATACATATGCTGCCGCTGCCTCAGGAGGCGGGAGGCATGAGTGAGC
TACAGTGGGAACAGGCTCAGGACTATCTCAAGAGATTTTATCTCTATGACTCAGAAACAAAAAATGCCAA
CAGTTTAGAAGCCAAACTCAAGGAGATGCAAAAATTCTTTGGCCTACCTATAACTGGAATGTTAAACTCC
CGCGTCATAGAAATAATGCAGAAGCCCAGATGTGGAGTGCCAGATGTTGCAGAATACTCACTATTTCCAA
ATAGCCCAAAATGGACTTCCAAAGTGGTCACCTACAGGATCGTATCATATACTCGAGACTTACCGCATAT
TACAGTGGATCGATTAGTGTCAAAGGCTTTAAACATGTGGGGCAAAGAGATCCCCCTGCATTTCAGGAAA
GTTGTATGGGGAACTGCTGACATCATGATTGGCTTTGCGCGAGGAGCTCATGGGGACTCCTACCCATTTG
ATGGGCCAGGAAACACGCTGGCTCATGCCTTTGCGCCTGGGACAGGTCTCGGAGGAGATGCTCACTTCGA
TGAGGATGAACGCTGGACGGATGGTAGCAGTCTAGGGATTAACTTCCTGTATGCTGCAACTCATGAACTT
GGCCATTCTTTGGGTATGGGACATTCCTCTGATCCTAATGCAGTGATGTATCCAACCTATGGAAATGGAG
ATCCCCAAAATTTTAAACTTTCCCAGGATGATATTAAAGGCATTCAGAAACTATATGGAAAGAGAAGTAA
TTCAAGAAAGAAATAGTGAAAGCTTGCGGCCGCACTCGAGCACCACCACCACCACCACTGAGATCCGGCT
GCTAACAAAGCCCGAAAGGAAGCTGAGTTGGCTGCTGCCACCGCTGAGCAATAACTAGCATAACCCTG
