[The description below was written by a language model from this plasmid's Addgene catalogue record.]
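Description:
pET23b-proMMP-7 is a bacterial expression plasmid built on the pET23b backbone (about 3.7 kb without insert), a T7-driven pET-series vector. It is maintained as a high-copy plasmid under ampicillin selection. The use of T7 and T7-terminator sequencing primers fits the standard pET arrangement, in which the insert sits between a T7 promoter and T7 terminator. Transcription therefore depends on T7 RNA polymerase supplied by an appropriate expression host, while an ordinary cloning strain serves for propagation. No feature table accompanies the record, so the exact cloning sites and the insert size are not stated beyond the note that restriction enzyme cloning was used.

The insert encodes human promatrilysin, the zymogen (pro-) form of matrix metalloproteinase 7 (MMP7). The native secretion signal has been omitted, and the coding sequence begins at residue 18 of the reference protein, preceded by an added methionine that provides the translational start and remains on the expressed product. Because the signal sequence is absent, the depositor states that the construct is suitable for bacterial expression but not for expression in mammalian cells. The C-terminal His tag carried by the pET23b vector is not in frame with MMP-7, so the recombinant protein is produced untagged and cannot be purified through that tag.

The plasmid is intended for producing recombinant human proMMP-7 in bacteria. The associated work concerns how sulfated glycosaminoglycans control activation of the proenzyme and its substrate-specific activity.
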