Addgene plasmid #29524: pET23b-proMMP-7
Depositing lab: William Parks. Depositing organization: University of Washington. Publication: Control of promatrilysin (MMP7) activation and substrate-specific activity by sulfated glycosaminoglycans. Ra HJ, Harju-Baker S, Zhang F, Linhardt RJ, Wilson CL, Parks WC. J Biol Chem. 2009 Oct 9. 284(41):27924-32. 10.1074/jbc.M109.035147 PubMed 19654318.
Backbone
  Vector backbone: pET23b
  Backbone manufacturer: EMD Biosciences
  Backbone size w/o insert (bp): 3700
  Vector type: Bacterial Expression
Growth in bacteria
  Bacterial resistance: Ampicillin, 100 μg/mL
  Growth temperature: 37°C
  Growth strain: DH5alpha
  Copy number: High Copy
Gene/Insert
  Gene/Insert name: proMMP-7 (alt name: Promatrilysin)
  Species: H. sapiens (human)
  Entrez Gene: MMP7 (a.k.a. MMP-7, MPSL1, PUMP-1)
  Cloning method: Restriction Enzyme
  Sequencing primers: 5′ T7; 3′ T7-term
Terms and licenses: Academic/Nonprofit Terms; Industry Terms: Not Available to Industry
Depositor comments: MMP7 sequence in the plasmid is suitable for expression in bacteria but NOT in mammalian cells, as the signal sequence is not included. The MMP7 amino acid sequence starts at amino acid 18 when compared to GenBank accession number NP_002414.1. Note that a superfluous methionine corresponding to the start signal for translation is present at the N-terminus of the expressed protein Please note that the His tag present in the vector is not in-frame with MMP-7
How to cite: pET23b-proMMP-7 was a gift from William Parks (Addgene plasmid # 29524 ; http://n2t.net/addgene:29524 ; RRID:Addgene_29524)
